>Addgene plasmid #162604 | pG3 | addgene full sequence | sequence record 318639 | Addgene NGS Result
GACGAAAGGGCCTCGTGATACGCCTATTTTTATAGGTTAATGTCATGATAATAATGGTTTCTTAGACGGA
TCGCTTGCCTGTAACTTACACGCGCCTCGTATCTTTTAATGATGGAATAATTTGGGAATTTACTCTGTGT
TTATTTATTTTTATGTTTTGTATTTGGATTTTAGAAAGTAAATAAAGAAGGTAGAAGAGTTACGGAATGA
AGAAAAAAAAATAAACAAAGGTTTAAAAAATTTCAACAAAAAGCGTACTTTACATATATATTTATTAGAC
AAGAAAAGCAGATTAAATAGATATACATTCGATTAACGATAAGTAAAATGTAAAATCACAGGATTTTCGT
GTGTGGTCTTCTACACAGACAAGATGAAACAATTCGGCATTAATACCTGAGAGCAGGAAGAGCAAGATAA
AAGGTAGTATTTGTTGGCGATCCCCCTAGAGTCTTTTACATCTTCGGAAAACAAAAACTATTTTTTCTTT
AATTTCTTTTTTTACTTTCTATTTTTAATTTATATATTTATATTAAAAAATTTAAATTATAATTATTTTT
ATAGCACGTGATGAAAAGGACCCAGGTGGCACTTTTCGGGGAAATGTGCGCGGAACCCCTATTTGTTTAT
TTTTCTAAATACATTCAAATATGTATCCGCTCATGAGACAATAACCCTGATAAATGCTTCAATAATATTG
AAAAAGGAAGAGTATGAGTATTCAACATTTCCGTGTCGCCCTTATTCCCTTTTTTGCGGCATTTTGCCTT
CCTGTTTTTGCTCACCCAGAAACGCTGGTGAAAGTAAAAGATGCTGAAGATCAGTTGGGTGCACGAGTGG
GTTACATCGAACTGGATCTCAACAGCGGTAAGATCCTTGAGAGTTTTCGCCCCGAAGAACGTTTTCCAAT
GATGAGCACTTTTAAAGTTCTGCTATGTGGCGCGGTATTATCCCGTATTGACGCCGGGCAAGAGCAACTC
GGTCGCCGCATACACTATTCTCAGAATGACTTGGTTGAGTACTCACCAGTCACAGAAAAGCATCTTACGG
ATGGCATGACAGTAAGAGAATTATGCAGTGCTGCCATAACCATGAGTGATAACACTGCGGCCAACTTACT
TCTGACAACGATCGGAGGACCGAAGGAGCTAACCGCTTTTTTGCACAACATGGGGGATCATGTAACTCGC
CTTGATCGTTGGGAACCGGAGCTGAATGAAGCCATACCAAACGACGAGCGTGACACCACGATGCCTGTAG
CAATGGCAACAACGTTGCGCAAACTATTAACTGGCGAACTACTTACTCTAGCTTCCCGGCAACAATTAAT
AGACTGGATGGAGGCGGATAAAGTTGCAGGACCACTTCTGCGCTCGGCCCTTCCGGCTGGCTGGTTTATT
GCTGATAAATCTGGAGCCGGTGAGCGTGGGTCTCGCGGTATCATTGCAGCACTGGGGCCAGATGGTAAGC
CCTCCCGTATCGTAGTTATCTACACGACGGGGAGTCAGGCAACTATGGATGAACGAAATAGACAGATCGC
TGAGATAGGTGCCTCACTGATTAAGCATTGGTAACTGTCAGACCAAGTTTACTCATATATACTTTAGATT
GATTTAAAACTTCATTTTTAATTTAAAAGGATCTAGGTGAAGATCCTTTTTGATAATCTCATGACCAAAA
TCCCTTAACGTGAGTTTTCGTTCCACTGAGCGTCAGACCCCGTAGAAAAGATCAAAGGATCTTCTTGAGA
TCCTTTTTTTCTGCGCGTAATCTGCTGCTTGCAAACAAAAAAACCACTGCTACCAGCGGTGGTTTGTTTG
CCGGATCAAGAGCTACCAACTCTTTTTCCGAAGGTAACTGGCTTCAGCAGAGCGCAGATACCAAATACTG
TTCTTCTAGTGTAGCCGTAGTTAGGCCACCACTTCAAGAACTCTGTAGCACCGCCTACATACCTCGCTCT
GCTAATCCTGTTACCAGTGGCTGCTGCCAGTGGCGATAAGTCGTGTCTTACCGGGTTGGACTCAAGACGA
TAGTTACCGGATAAGGCGCAGCGGTCGGGCTGAACGGGGGGTTCGTGCACACAGCCCAGCTTGGAGCGAA
CGACCTACACCGAACTGAGATACCTACAGCGTGAGCTATGAGAAAGCGCCACGCTTCCCGAAGGGAGAAA
GGCGGACAGGTATCCGGTAAGCTGCAGGGTCGGAACAGGAGAGCGCACGAGGGAGCTTCCAGGGGGAAAC
GCCTGGTATCTTTATAGTCCTGTCGGGTTTCGCCACCTCTGACTTGAGCGTCGATTTTTGTGATGCTCGT
CAGGGGGGCGGAGCCTATGGAAAAACGCCAGCAACGCGGCCTTTTTACGGTTCCTGGCCTTTTGCTGGCC
TTTTGCTCTTAATTAAGTATATGTGTTATGTAGTATACTCTTTCTTCAACAATTAAATACTCTCGGTAGC
CAAGTTGGTTTAAGGCGCAAGACTGTAATTTATCACTACGAAATCTTGAGATCGGGCGTTCGACTCGCCC
CCGGGAGAGATGGCCGGCATGGTCCCAGCCTCCTCGCTGGCGCCGGCTGGGCAACACCTTCGGGTGGCGA
ATGGGACTTTGTATAATGTCCAGAGTTGTGGTTTAAGAGCTATGCTGGAAACAGCATAGCAAGTTTAAAT
AAGGCTAGTCCGTTATCAACTTGAAAAAGTGGCACCGAGTCGGTGCTTTTTTGTTAACTCCGTTACTGTG
GGCTTGCCATATTTTTTGGAACTTTTCTGCCCTTTTTCTCAATGAGTAAGGAGGGCGTTTATCTTTTCTA
TTTTATTTTTCTACAAATTTGATTCATGAGTCCATGGAACAAATATATAGAACTCATTTTCTTGTTTCGG
TATATATATTAACTCCATTGAAGCATTTGCTTTTATCCTGACTGGCTAGCTAGTCGTGCAATGTATGACT
TTAAGCCGCGGTCTTTCCTGCGTTATCCCCTGATTCTGTGGATAACCGTATTACCGCCTTTGAGTGAGCT
GATACCGCTCGCCGCAGCCGAACGACCGAGCGCAGCGAGTCAGTGAGCGAGGAAGCGGAAGAGCGCCCAA
TACGCAAACCGCCTCTCCCCGCGCGTTGGCCGATTCATTAATGCAGCTGGCACGACAGGTTTCCCGACTG
GAAAGCGGGCAGTGAGCGCAACGCAATTAATGTGAGTTAGCTCACTCATTAGGCACCCCAGGCTTTACAC
TTTATGCTTCCGGCTCGTATGTTGTGTGGAATTGTGAGCGGATAACAATTTCACACAGGAAACAGCTATG
ACCATGATTACGCCAAGCGCGCAATTAACCCTCACTAAAGGGAACAAAAGCTGGAGCTCATAGCTTCAAA
ATGTTTCTACTCCTTTTTTACTCTTCCAGATTTTCTCGGACTCCGCGCATCGCCGTACCACTTCAAAACA
CCCAAGCACAGCATACTAAATTTCCCCTCTTTCTTCCTCTAGGGTGTCGTTAATTACCCGTACTAAAGGT
TTGGAAAAGAAAAAAGAGACCGCCTCGTTTCTTTTTCTTCGTCGAAAAAGGCAATAAAAATTTTTATCAC
GTTTCTTTTTCTTGAAAATTTTTTTTTTGATTTTTTTCTCTTTCGATGACCTCCCATTGATATTTAAGTT
AATAAACGGTCTTCAATTTCTCAAGTTTCAGTTTCATTTTTCTTGTTCTATTACAACTTTTTTTACTTCT
TGCTCATTAGAAAGAAAGCATAGCAATCTAATCTAAGTTTTCTAGAGATGTCTAGAGCCCCAAAGAAGAA
GAGAAAAGTTAGACCCGGGATGGACAAGAAGTACTCCATTGGGCTCGATATCGGCACAAACAGCGTCGGT
TGGGCCGTCATTACGGACGAGTACAAGGTGCCGAGCAAAAAATTCAAAGTTCTGGGCAATACCGATCGCC
ACAGCATAAAGAAGAACCTCATTGGCGCCCTCCTGTTCGACTCCGGGGAGACGGCCGAAGCCACGCGGCT
CAAAAGAACAGCACGGCGCAGATATACCCGCAGAAAGAATCGGATCTGCTACCTGCAGGAGATCTTTAGT
AATGAGATGGCTAAGGTGGATGACTCTTTCTTCCATAGGCTGGAGGAGTCCTTTTTGGTGGAGGAGGATA
AAAAGCACGAGCGCCACCCAATCTTTGGCAATATCGTGGACGAGGTGGCGTACCATGAAAAGTACCCAAC
CATATATCATCTGAGGAAGAAGCTTGTAGACAGTACTGATAAGGCTGACTTGCGGTTGATCTATCTCGCG
CTGGCGCATATGATCAAATTTCGGGGACACTTCCTCATCGAGGGGGACCTGAACCCAGACAACAGCGATG
TCGACAAACTCTTTATCCAACTGGTTCAGACTTACAATCAGCTTTTCGAAGAGAACCCGATCAACGCATC
CGGAGTTGACGCCAAAGCAATCCTGAGCGCTAGGCTGTCCAAATCCCGGCGGCTCGAAAACCTCATCGCA
CAGCTCCCTGGGGAGAAGAAGAACGGCCTGTTTGGTAATCTTATCGCCCTGTCACTCGGGCTGACCCCCA
ACTTTAAATCTAACTTCGACCTGGCCGAAGATGCCAAGCTTCAACTGAGCAAAGACACCTACGATGATGA
TCTCGACAATCTGCTGGCCCAGATCGGCGACCAGTACGCAGACCTTTTTTTGGCGGCAAAGAACCTGTCA
GACGCCATTCTGCTGAGTGATATTCTGCGAGTGAACACGGAGATCACCAAAGCTCCGCTGAGCGCTAGTA
TGATCAAGCGCTATGATGAGCACCACCAAGACTTGACTTTGCTGAAGGCCCTTGTCAGACAGCAACTGCC
TGAGAAGTACAAGGAAATTTTCTTCGATCAGTCTAAAAATGGCTACGCCGGATACATTGACGGCGGAGCA
AGCCAGGAGGAATTTTACAAATTTATTAAGCCCATCTTGGAAAAAATGGACGGCACCGAGGAGCTGCTGG
TAAAGCTTAACAGAGAAGATCTGTTGCGCAAACAGCGCACTTTCGACAATGGAAGCATCCCCCACCAGAT
TCACCTGGGCGAACTGCACGCTATCCTCAGGCGGCAAGAGGATTTCTACCCCTTTTTGAAAGATAACAGG
GAAAAGATTGAGAAAATCCTCACATTTCGGATACCCTACTATGTAGGCCCCCTCGCCCGGGGAAATTCCA
GATTCGCGTGGATGACTCGCAAATCAGAAGAGACCATCACTCCCTGGAACTTCGAGGAAGTCGTGGATAA
GGGGGCCTCTGCCCAGTCCTTCATCGAAAGGATGACTAACTTTGATAAAAATCTGCCTAACGAAAAGGTG
CTTCCTAAACACTCTCTGCTGTACGAGTACTTCACAGTTTATAACGAGCTCACCAAGGTCAAATACGTCA
CAGAAGGGATGAGAAAGCCAGCATTCCTGTCTGGAGAGCAGAAGAAAGCTATCGTGGACCTCCTCTTCAA
GACGAACCGGAAAGTTACCGTGAAACAGCTCAAAGAAGACTATTTCAAAAAGATTGAATGTTTCGACTCT
GTTGAAATCAGCGGAGTGGAGGATCGCTTCAACGCATCCCTGGGAACGTATCACGATCTCCTGAAAATCA
TTAAAGACAAGGACTTCCTGGACAATGAGGAGAACGAGGACATTCTTGAGGACATTGTCCTCACCCTTAC
GTTGTTTGAAGATAGGGAGATGATTGAAGAACGCTTGAAAACTTACGCTCATCTCTTCGACGACAAAGTC
ATGAAACAGCTCAAGAGGCGCCGATATACAGGATGGGGGCGGCTGTCAAGAAAACTGATCAATGGGGTAT
GTGAACTGCAATATTAATAGCACGAGAAAATTGAGAGGAAGATAGATGGGAACTAGTAGAGTTGATATTG
ATGAGATACGAAAACCACACGTAAATAAACTATCCGACGACAAGAATAGTGCATTAAGGACTTGATTAAG
ATATGGTGAGCAACGTAATTATCGGGCTCAACAGTTTATTAGCAATCGTTTTGATAGAAGCGTTGATGCT
GTGGAAGTTGTTCTTTTTACTACCAACAGCCATTAACAAATCCATTAGAGTGTTCGTTCGTTTTTCTGCT
CAGATTCAAGAAAATTATTCCATCCTCATTATACTTTTTTCTTCTATTTCGTGCTCCACGTCGAGGTATC
AAGGAACATAGTTTACTAACATTAACGAATTCATCTCCTATGAATTTACTTTTTGTATAGATCCGAGACA
AGCAGAGTGGAAAGACAATCCTGGATTTTCTTAAGTCCGATGGATTTGCCAACCGGAACTTCATGCAGTT
GATCCATGATGACTCTCTCACCTTTAAGGAGGACATCCAGAAAGCACAAGTTTCTGGCCAGGGGGACAGT
CTTCACGAGCACATCGCTAATCTTGCAGGTAGCCCAGCTATCAAAAAGGGAATACTGCAGACCGTTAAGG
TCGTGGATGAACTCGTCAAAGTAATGGGAAGGCATAAGCCCGAGAATATCGTTATCGAGATGGCCCGAGA
GAACCAAACTACCCAGAAGGGACAGAAGAACAGTAGGGAAAGGATGAAGAGGATTGAAGAGGGTATAAAA
GAACTGGGGTCCCAAATCCTTAAGGAACACCCAGTTGAAAACACCCAGCTTCAGAATGAGAAGCTCTACC
TGTACTACCTGCAGAACGGCAGGGACATGTACGTGGATCAGGAACTGGACATCAATCGGCTCTCCGACTA
CGACGTGGATCATATCGTGCCCCAGTCTTTTCTCAAAGATGATTCTATTGATAATAAAGTGTTGACAAGA
TCCGATAAAAATAGAGGGAAGAGTGATAACGTCCCCTCAGAAGAAGTTGTCAAGAAAATGAAAAATTATT
GGCGGCAGCTGCTGAACGCCAAACTGATCACACAACGGAAGTTCGATAATCTGACTAAGGCTGAACGAGG
TGGCCTGTCTGAGTTGGATAAAGCCGGCTTCATCAAAAGGCAGCTTGTTGAGACACGCCAGATCACCAAG
CACGTGGCCCAAATTCTCGATTCACGCATGAACACCAAGTACGATGAAAATGACAAACTGATTCGAGAGG
TGAAAGTTATTACTCTGAAGTCTAAGCTGGTCTCAGATTTCAGAAAGGACTTTCAGTTTTATAAGGTGAG
AGAGATCAACAATTACCACCATGCGCATGATGCCTACCTGAATGCAGTGGTAGGCACTGCACTTATCAAA
AAATATCCCAAGCTTGAATCTGAATTTGTTTACGGAGACTATAAAGTGTACGATGTTAGGAAAATGATCG
CAAAGTCTGAGCAGGAAATAGGCAAGGCCACCGCTAAGTACTTCTTTTACAGCAATATTATGAATTTTTT
CAAGACCGAGATTACACTGGCCAATGGAGAGATTCGGAAGCGACCACTTATCGAAACAAACGGAGAAACA
GGAGAAATCGTGTGGGACAAGGGTAGGGATTTCGCGACAGTCCGGAAGGTCCTGTCCATGCCGCAGGTGA
ACATCGTTAAAAAGACCGAAGTACAGACCGGAGGCTTCTCCAAGGAAAGTATCCTCCCGAAAAGGAACAG
CGACAAGCTGATCGCACGCAAAAAAGATTGGGACCCCAAGAAATACGGCGGATTCGATTCTCCTACAGTC
GCTTACAGTGTACTGGTTGTGGCCAAAGTGGAGAAAGGGAAGTCTAAAAAACTCAAAAGCGTCAAGGAAC
TGCTGGGCATCACAATCATGGAGCGATCAAGCTTCGAAAAAAACCCCATCGACTTTCTCGAGGCGAAAGG
ATATAAAGAGGTCAAAAAAGACCTCATCATTAAGCTTCCCAAGTACTCTCTCTTTGAGCTTGAAAACGGC
CGGAAACGAATGCTCGCTAGTGCGGGCGAGCTGCAGAAAGGTAACGAGCTGGCACTGCCCTCTAAATACG
TTAATTTCTTGTATCTGGCCAGCCACTATGAAAAGCTCAAAGGGTCTCCCGAAGATAATGAGCAGAAGCA
GCTGTTCGTGGAACAACACAAACACTACCTTGATGAGATCATCGAGCAAATAAGCGAATTCTCCAAAAGA
GTGATCCTCGCCGACGCTAACCTCGATAAGGTGCTTTCTGCTTACAATAAGCACAGGGATAAGCCCATCA
GGGAGCAGGCAGAAAACATTATCCACTTGTTTACTCTGACCAACTTGGGCGCGCCTGCAGCCTTCAAGTA
CTTCGACACCACCATAGACAGAAAGCGGTACACCTCTACAAAGGAGGTCCTGGACGCCACACTGATTCAT
CAGTCAATTACGGGGCTCTATGAAACAAGAATCGACCTCTCTCAGCTCGGTGGAGACAGCAGGGCTGACC
CCAAGAAGAAGAGGAAGGTGTGATCTCTTCTCGAGTCATGTAATTAGTTATGTCACGCTTACATTCACGC
CCTCCCCCCACATCCGCTCTAACCGAAAAGGAAGGAGTTAGACAACCTGAAGTCTAGGTCCCTATTTATT
TTTTTATAGTTATGTTAGTATTAAGAACGTTATTTATATTTCAAATTTTTCTTTTTTTTCTGTACAGACG
CGTGTACGCATGTAACATTATACTGAAAACCTTGCTTGAGAAGGTTTTGGGACGCTCGAAGGCTTTAATT
TGCGGCCGGTACCCAATTCGCCCTATAGTGAGTCGTATTACGCGCGCTCACTGGCCGTCGTTTTACAACG
TCGTGACTGGGAAAACCCTGGCGTTACCCAACTTAATCGCCTTGCAGCACATCCCCCTTTCGCCAGCTGG
CGTAATAGCGAAGAGGCCCGCACCGATCGCCCTTCCCAACAGTTGCGCAGCCTGAATGGCGAATGG
[124 nt withheld, positions 8817-8940]
C
[91 nt withheld, positions 8942-9032]
A
[49 nt withheld, positions 9034-9082]
CCTTTGACGTTGGAGTCCACGTTCTTT
[37 nt withheld, positions 9110-9146]
ACCCTATCTCGGTCTATTCTTTTGATTTATAAGGGATTTTGCCGATTTCGGCCTATTGGTTAAAAAATGA
GCTGATTTAACAAAAATTTAACGCGAATTTTAACAAAATATTAACGCTTACAATTTCCTGATGCGGTATT
TTCTCCTTACGCATCTGTGCGGTATTTCACACCGCATAGGGTAATAACTGATATAATTAAATTGAAGCTC
TAATTTGTGAGTTTAGTATACATGCATTTACTTATAATACAGTTTTTTAGTTTTGCTGGCCGCATCTTCT
CAAATATGCTTCCCAGCCTGCTTTTCTGTAACGTTCACCCTCTACCTTAGCATCCCTTCCCTTTGCAAAT
AGTCCTCTTCCAACAATAATAATGTCAGATCCTGTAGAGACCACATCATCCACGGTTCTATACTGTTGAC
CCAATGCGTCTCCCTTGTCATCTAAACCCACACCGGGTGTCATAATCAACCAATCGTAACCTTCATCTCT
TCCACCCATGTCTCTTTGAGCAATAAAGCCGATAACAAAATCTTTGTCGCTCTTCGCAATGTCAACAGTA
CCCTTAGTATATTCTCCAGTAGATAGGGAGCCCTTGCATGACAATTCTGCTAACATCAAAAGGCCTCTAG
GTTCCTTTGTTACTTCTTCTGCCGCCTGCTTCAAACCGCTAACAATACCTGGGCCCACCACACCGTGTGC
ATTCGTAATGTCTGCCCATTCTGCTATTCTGTATACACCCGCAGAGTACTGCAATTTGACTGTATTACCA
ATGTCAGCAAATTTTCTGTCTTCGAAGAGTAAAAAATTGTACTTGGCGGATAATGCCTTTAGCGGCTTAA
CTGTGCCCTCCATGGAAAAATCAGTCAAGATATCCACATGTGTTTTTAGTAAACAAATTTTGGGACCTAA
TGCTTCAACTAACTCCAGTAATTCCTTGGTGGTACGAACATCCAATGAAGCACACAAGTTTGTTTGCTTT
TCGTGCATGATATTAAATAGCTTGGCAGCAACAGGACTAGGATGAGTAGCAGCACGTTCCTTATATGTAG
CTTTCGACATGATTTATCTTCGTTTCCTGCAGGTTTTTGTTCTGTGCAGTTGGGTTAAGAATACTGGGCA
ATTTCATGTTTCTTCAACACTACATATGCGTATATATACCAATCTAAGTCTGTGCTCCTTCCTTCGTTCT
TCCTTCTGTTCGGAGATTACCGAATCAAAAAAATTTCAAGGAAACCGAAATCAAAAAAAAGAATAAAAAA
AAAATGATGAATTGAAAAGGTGGTATGGTGCACTCTCAGTACAATCTGCTCTGATGCCGCATAGTTAAGC
CAGCCCCGACACCCGCCAACACCCGCTGACGCGCCCTGACGGGCTTGTCTGCTCCCGGCATCCGCTTACA
GACAAGCTGTGACCGTCTCCGGGAGCTGCATGTGTCAGAGGTTTTCACCGTCATCACCGAAACGCGCGA
Features (pLannotate 1.2.2; 24 found; start..end, strand, type, name):
     69..572     -  misc_feature   CEN/ARS: S. cerevisiae CEN6 centromere fused to an autonomously replicating sequence
    609..713     +  promoter       AmpR promoter: bla
    714..1574    +  CDS            AmpR: β-lactamase; bla; confers resistance to ampicillin, carbenicillin, and related antibiotics
   1745..2333    +  rep_origin     ori: high-copy-number ColE1/pMB1/pBR322/pUC origin of replication
   2439..2527    +  ncRNA          tRNA: Accession: RF00005 - tRNA
   2639..2706    +  misc_RNA       tracrRNA (fragment): trans-activating CRISPR RNA for the Streptococcus pyogenes CRISPR/Cas9 system
   2801..2821    +  promoter       MAS promoter (fragment): mannopine synthase promoter (Velten et al., 1984)
   2952..3071    +  rep_origin     RSF ori (fragment): Plasmids containing the RSF 1030 origin of replication can be propagated in E. coli cells that contain additional plasmids with compatible origins.
   3073..3165    +  CDS            lacI (fragment): lac repressor; lacI; The lac repressor binds to the lac operator to inhibit transcription in E. coli. This inhibition can be relieved by adding lactose or isopropyl-β-D-thiogalactopyranoside (IPTG).
   3178..3199    +  protein_bind   CAP binding site: CAP binding activates transcription in the presence of cAMP. E. coli catabolite activator protein
   3214..3244    +  promoter       lac promoter: promoter for the E. coli lac operon
   3252..3268    +  protein_bind   lac operator: The lac repressor binds to the lac operator to inhibit transcription in E. coli. This inhibition can be relieved by adding lactose or isopropyl-β-D-thiogalactopyranoside (IPTG). lac repressor encoded by lacI
   3313..3331    +  promoter       T3 promoter: promoter for bacteriophage T3 RNA polymerase
   3349..3747    +  promoter       TEF1 promoter: S. cerevisiae TEF1; promoter for EF-1α
   3800..8317    +  CDS            cas9: CAS9_STRP1 - Also known as csn1 From Streptococcus pyogenes serotype M1.
   8366..8613    +  terminator     CYC1 terminator: S. cerevisiae CYC1; transcription terminator for CYC1
   8632..8650    -  promoter       T7 promoter: promoter for bacteriophage T7 RNA polymerase
   8658..8813    +  CDS            lacZα (fragment): LacZα fragment of β-galactosidase; lacZ fragment
   8817..9245    +  rep_origin     f1 ori (sequence partly withheld): f1 bacteriophage origin of replication; arrow indicates direction of (+) strand synthesis
   9273..9324    -  misc_feature   bom (fragment): basis of mobility region from pBR322
   9403..10206   -  CDS            URA3: orotidine-5'-phosphate decarboxylase, required for uracil biosynthesis; S. cerevisiae URA3; yeast auxotrophic marker, counterselectable with 5-fluoroorotic acid (5-FOA)
  10207..10422   -  promoter       URA3 promoter: S. cerevisiae URA3
  10430..10479   -  misc_feature   bom (fragment): basis of mobility region from pBR322
  10581..1       -  CDS            rop (fragment) (across the origin): Rop protein, which maintains plasmids at low copy number; rop
