[The description below was written by a language model from this plasmid's Addgene catalogue record and pLannotate feature annotations shown in this document.]
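Description:
pG3 is a yeast–E. coli shuttle plasmid of about 10.6 kb built on the pRS416 backbone and designed to edit the ADE2 gene of Saccharomyces cerevisiae by CRISPR-Cas9. In yeast it is maintained as a low-copy centromeric plasmid through its CEN6/ARS element and selected by uracil prototrophy via the URA3 marker with its native promoter; URA3 can also be counterselected with 5-FOA. In bacteria it replicates from a high-copy ColE1/pUC-type origin under ampicillin selection (AmpR), and the backbone also carries an f1 origin, flanking T3 and T7 promoters, and lac promoter/lacZα remnants of the original cloning region. Several short annotated fragments (MAS promoter, RSF ori, lacI, bom, rop) are probably partial matches from automated annotation rather than functional parts.

The main payload is a Streptococcus pyogenes Cas9 coding sequence driven by the constitutive yeast TEF1 promoter and terminated by the CYC1 terminator. The catalogue describes this cassette as containing an RPL25 intron, although the intron is not annotated separately in the feature table. Upstream of the Cas9 cassette lies a guide RNA unit, annotated as a tRNA element followed by a tracrRNA-derived scaffold fragment. This layout is consistent with a tRNA-driven or tRNA-processed guide, though the record does not name the guide promoter. The record lists a single 20-nucleotide guide, which the stated purpose indicates targets ADE2. No donor repair template is annotated.

The plasmid was assembled by Gibson cloning for a CRISPR teaching course aimed at undergraduate and high school students. ADE2 suits this use because its disruption causes yeast colonies to accumulate a red pigment, giving a visible readout of editing.
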