Addgene plasmid #162604: pG3
Purpose: Edit Ade2 gene in yeast
Depositing lab: Lars Steinmetz. Depositing organization: Stanford University. Publication: CRISPR-Cas9 Gene Editing in Yeast: A Molecular Biology and Bioinformatics Laboratory Module for Undergraduate and High School Students. Sankaran SM, Smith JD, Roy KR. J Microbiol Biol Educ. 2021 May 31;22(2):e00106-21. doi: 10.1128/jmbe.00106-21. eCollection 2021 Fall. PubMed 34594460.
Backbone
  Vector backbone: pRS416
  Vector type: Yeast Expression
  Selectable markers: URA3
Growth in bacteria
  Bacterial resistance: Ampicillin, 100 μg/mL
  Growth temperature: 37°C
  Growth strain: DH5alpha
  Copy number: High Copy
Gene/Insert
  Gene/Insert name: Tef1-Cas9 with RPL25 Intron
  gRNA/shRNA sequence: GTATAATGTCCAGAGTTGTG
  Species: Synthetic
  Cloning method: Gibson Cloning
Terms and licenses: Academic/Nonprofit Terms; Industry Terms: Not Available to Industry
Depositor comments: This vector was designed as part of a CRISPR course. Please see the following link for an annotated sequence map from the depositing laboratory: https://benchling.com/s/seq-OdXuEBwMt6TART0lKUL5
How to cite: pG3 was a gift from Lars Steinmetz (Addgene plasmid # 162604 ; http://n2t.net/addgene:162604 ; RRID:Addgene_162604)
